>Addgene plasmid #146169 | pAc5.1B-lambdaN-HA-DmUPF2-siRNAres-V5His6_E | depositor full sequence | sequence record 288614 | Full Sequence
CTTCAAGGAATTAATTCTATATTCTAAAAACACAAATGATACTTCTAAAAAAAATCATGAATGGCATCAA
CTCTGAATCAAATCTTTGCAGATGCACCTACTTCTCATTTCCACTGTCACATCATTTTTCCAGATCTCGC
TGCCTGTTATGTGGCCCACAAACCAAGACACGTTTTATGGCCATTAAAGCTGGCTGATCGTCGCCAAACA
CCAAATACATATCAATATGTACATTCGAGAAAGAAGCGATCAAAGAAGCGTCTTCGGGCGAGTAGGAGAA
TGCGGAGGAGAAGGAGAACGAGCTGATCTAGTATCTCTCCACAATCCAATGCCAACTGACCAACTGGCCA
TATTCGGAGCAATTTGAAGCCAATTTCCATCGCCTGGCGATCGCTCCATTCTTGGCTATATGTTTTTCAC
CGTTCCCGGGGCCATTTTCAAAGACTCGTCGGTAAGATAAGATTGTGTCACTCGCTGTCTCTCTTCATTT
GTCGAAGAATGCTGAGGAATTTCGCGATGACGTCGGCGAGTATTTTGAAGAATGAGAATAATTTGTATTT
ATACGAAAATCAGTTAGTGGAATTTTCTACAAAAACATGTTATCTATAGATAATTTTGTTGCAAAATATG
TTGACTATGACAAAGATTGTATGTATATACCTTTAATGTATTCTCATTTTCTTATGTATTTATAATGGCA
ATGATGATACTGATGATATTTTAAGATGATGCCAGACCACAGGCTGATTTCTGCGTCTTTTGCCGAACGC
AGTGCATGTGCGGTTGTTGTTTTTTGGAATAGTTTCAATTTTCGGACTGTCCGCTTTGATTTCAGTTTCT
TGGCTTATTCAAAAAGCAAAGTAAAGCCAAAAAAGCGAGATGGCAATACCAAATGCGGCAAAACGGTAGT
GGAAGGAAAGGGGTGCGGGGCAGCGGAAGGAAGGGTGGGGCGGGGCGTGGCGGGGTCTGTGGCTGGGCGC
GACGTCACCGACGTTGGAGCCACTCCTTTGACCATGTGTGCGTGTGTGTATTATTCGTGTCTCGCCACTC
GCCGGTTGTTTTTTTCTTTTTATCTCGCTCTCTCTAGCGCCATCTCGTACGCATGCTCAACGCACCGCAT
GTTGCCGTGTCCTTTATGCGTCATTTTGGCTCGAAATAGGCAATTATTTAAACAAAGATTAGTCAACGAA
AACGCTAAAATAAATAAGTCTACAATATGGTTACTTATTGCCATGTGTGTGCAGCCAACGATAGCAACAA
AAGCAACAACACAGTGGCTTTCCCTCTTTCACTTTTTGTTTGCAAGCGCGTGCGAGCAAGACGGCACGAC
CGGCAAACGCAATTACGCTGACAAAGAGCAGACGAAGTTTTGGCCGAAAAACATCAAGGCGCCTGATACG
AATGCATTTGCAATAACAATTGCGATATTTAATATTGTTTATGAAGCTGTTTGACTTCAAAACACACAAA
AAAAAAAATAAAACAAATTATTTGAAAGAGAATTAGGAATCGGACAGCTTATCGTTACGGGCTAACAGCA
CACCGAGACGAAATAGCTTACCTGACGTCACAGCCTCTGGAAGAACTGCCGCCAAGCAGAGAGAGAGAGA
AAAAGAGGGAGAGCAGCTTAGACCGCATGTGCTTGTGTGTGAGGCGTCTCTCTCTTCGTCTCCTGTTTGC
GCAAACGCATAGACTGCACTGAGAAAATCGATTACCTATTTTTTATGAATGAATATTTGCACTATTACTA
TTCAAAACTATTAAGATAGCAATCACATTCAATAGCCAAATACTATACCACCTGAGCGATGCAACGAAAT
GATCAATTTGAGCAAAAATGCTGCATATTTAGGACGGCATCATTATAGAAATGCTTCTTGCTGTGTACTT
TTCTCTCGTCTGGCAGCTGTTTCGCCGTTATTGTTAAAACCGGCTTAAGTTAGGTGTGTTTTCTACGACT
AGTGATGCCCCTACTAGAAGATGTGTGTTGCACAAATGTCCCTGAATAACCAATTTGAAGTGCAGATAGC
AGTAAACGTAAGCTAATATGAATATTATTTAACTGTAATGTTTTAATATCGCTGGACATTACTAATAAAC
CCACTATAAACACATGTACATATGTATGTTTTGGCATACAATGAGTAGTTGGGGAAAAAATGTGTAAAAG
CACCGTGACCATCACAGCATAAAGATAACCAGCTGAAGTATCGAATATGAGTAACCCCCAAATTGAATCA
CATGCCGCAACTGATAGGACCCATGGAAGTACACTCTTCATGGCGATATACAAGACACACACAAGCACGA
ACACCCAGTTGCGGAGGAAATTCTCCGTAAATGAAAACCCAATCGGCGAACAATTCATACCCATATATGG
TAAAAGTTTTGAACGCGACTTGAGAGCGGAGAGCATTGCGGCTGATAAGGTTTTAGCGCTAAGCGGGCTT
TATAAAACGGGCTGCGGGACCAGTTTTCATATCACTACCGTTTGAGTTCTTGTGCTGTGTGGATACTCCT
CCCGACACAAAGCCGCTCCATCAGCCAGCAGTCGTCTAATCCAGAGACCCCGGATCGGGGTACCAACATG
GACGCACAAACACGACGACGTGAGCGTCGCGCTGAGAAACAAGCTCAATGGAAAGCTGCAAACGGTGGAT
CTCCTCCACATATGGCTTACCCATACGATGTTCCAGATTACGCTCCTCCAAGCTTGAATTCTATGCTAGC
CAACGATTCTGCAACGACTGACAGCGAGGTGTCCACACCGCCGTCGTCGAGGAAAGATTTGGCAGATGGT
GTTGCCGAGGGTGACAACGACAACGACATCGATACCGGCGACACGGACGCAAATGCGGATGAAGATGTGG
ATGCGGCTGCTGCCATTGCCCTGGAGGCCGAGGAGCGCGAGGAGCTGCAACAGTTCATAAGCGAGCTGCG
GGAAAAAATTGAAAGTAAGCGACAGCTGCGCCTCCAAAACTCCACAATCGAGCTGCCCGGTGAGGAGTAC
TTCGCCAAACTGGACTCCAATCTCAAAAAGAACACGGCATTCGTCAAGAAACTGAAACTATTCACGGCCA
CACAGCTGGACGGACTATTGCGTGAGATATCCGCTCTAAACCTGAGCAAATACATCTCGGAAATATGCGC
CGCGCTGGTCGAGGCCAAACTGAAAATGACTGATGTGCCGGCGGTGGTGACGCTGGCCTCTCGGCTGCAC
TGCACATATGCCGACTTCGATGTCCATTTTCTGGAGGCCTGGCAAAAGGCACTGAACATCAAGGCCACCG
AGAAGATTGGCAATCCGAGCAAACTGCGCGTTGATCTTCGCCTGTTTGCGGAACTAGTCAGCTCTGGTGT
GATCCAAATGAAGCCCGGATTGGCCCAACTGGGTGTTGTTCTGGTGCATTTGATTGCCCTGGACAAGGAT
GACCACAGCAACTTCTCGATCATCCTCTCATTCTGCCGGCACTGCGGCGAGGAGTACGCCGGCCTAGTGC
CGCAAAAGATGCAACAGTTGGCCACCAAATACGGGGTGGAGGTGCCGAAATCCGACTTCCTGACTGCCGA
CAAGCAGCTCAATCTGCGCACCATGCTTAAGGGTTACTTCAAGGCCCTGTGCAAGCATGTCCTGGCCGAG
CAGGCCGAACTGATGAACATGACCAAGAACATTCGGCGCACCATGGAGTGCAAGGGTGAGATATCCACGG
AGAAGCGCGAGAAGTGTGAACTGATGCAGGCCGGATTCGATAAGCTGCTGGCCTCCGCTCAATCGCTGTC
GGAACTGCTGGGTGAACCACTGCCCGAGCTGGCCAAGGAGTCTGAGGGCTGTAATCCGGGCACAGTCATC
GACAACATGCTGGACAGTGCCTCCTTTGGTGTGCTGGATCCGTGGGGCGACGAGGAGACCCGAGCCTTCT
ACACGGATTTGCCCGATTTGAGACAGTTTCTGCCAAACTTTTCGGCACCCAAAGTCGATTTGGAAACGTT
AGAGGAGCCCAGTGAACTAACCGAAGAAGCGATCGATGCCAATCTAGATGCCGAAATGGATCTAGATGAT
CCACCGTCCACCACTTCGGATACGACTCCGGAGAATCCAATCGAAGAGCAGCCAACGACGCCAGTTGCCG
CTGCGGAGGATCTCAAGCCGCAGAAGATGGGTAACGCTCTGATGGAACTGGGTCGCCAGCAGCAGCAGCA
AAGTCAGCTCAACCAGAATCCGATCCAGATCCAAAACCAGATGCGTCAGCAGTTCGATGGCTTCCTGGTC
AACCTATTCAACTGTGTGAACAAGGAGCTGATCGATTCGGCGGCCATCGAGTTCCTGCTTAACTTCAATA
CCAAGCATCAACGCAAGAAGCTGACGCGTACGATATTCTCGGTGCAGCGTACGCGTCTGGATATCCTGCC
CTATCTCTCCCGCTTCGTGGCCATTGTGCATATGTGCAATACCGATGTGGCCACCGATTTGGCCGAACTG
CTGCGCAAGGAGTTCAAGTGGCACATTCACAAGAAGAACCAGCTGAATATCGAGACGAAGCTTAAGATTG
TGCGATTCATTGGTGAACTGGTTAAGTTTGGTTTGTTTAAAAAGTTCGATGCCTTAGGATGTCTGAAGAT
GCTGCTAAGGGACTTTCAGCATCATCAAATCGAGATGGCCTGTGCCTTTGTGGAAGTCACCGGCGTCTAT
CTGTACAATTGCCGGGATGCCCGTCTGCTGATGAATGTGTTCCTGGACCAAATGCTGCGCTTGAAAACAG
CCACGGCAATGGACTCGCGACATGCGGCGCAGATTGAGAGCGTGTACTATTTGGTAAAGCCGCCGGAATC
GTCCAAGCGAGAGCCCATGGTTCGGCCGGCAATGCATGAGTACATCCGTTACTTGATCTTCGAGGAGCTT
TGCAAACAGAACGTTGATCGTTGTATCAAAATGCTGCGCCGCATCGATTGGCAGGATCCGGAGACAAATT
GTTATGCCATTAAGTGCCTCAGCAAGGCGTATCTGCTGCGCTTCCAGCTCATTCGCTGCCTGGCCGATCT
CGTATCCGGACTGAGCTCCTATCAGCCACGAGCGGTTACCATCGTGATCGATAATGTGTTTGAGGATATA
CGCGCTGGCCTCGAGATTCATTCGCCACGCATGGCACAGCGGCGCATCGCGATGGCCAAGTATCTGGGCG
AGATGTACAACTACAAGCTGGTGGAGTCCACGAACATTCTTAATACGCTGTACTCCATCATCTCGCTGGG
CGTATCGAATGACCAAAATGTCGTCTCGCCACTGGATCCGCCCGATAGCCTGTTCCGACTGAAGCTTGCC
TGTATGCTACTGGACACGTGTGCACCCTACTTCACCAGCCAGGCCACGCGAAAAAAACTGGACTACTTTC
TGGTCTTCTTCCAACACTACTATTGGTTCAAGAAATCCCATCCCGTGTTCAGCAAAACGGAGAACACCTC
CGATTTGTTCCCCATCCTAATGGATCACACCTATCGCGACTGTCTACTCAATGTGCGGCCCAAGCTGAAG
ATTTACAAGAGTCTAGAGCAGGCCAAGGCGGCGATTGATCATCTGCAGGAGAAGCTCTATCCGCAGCTAA
AGACTACCAATAATGCTCAGGATCCGTCGCTGGGCACAATCAGTGAAATAAGCGAGATAGACGAGGGCGG
CACTGATGAGGATTCTGGGTCATCGAATGATCAGCGAGAGCGCCAAGTGTCGGGCCAAGAGCAGGACCAG
AGCAACGACTGGACAGAGAACGAGGCGGAGCCACCGCTGCCGCCGCCCCCGCCGCCAGAAAAGTCCAAGG
AGGACCTGGAGTTCGAGCAATTGTACGAAAAAATGACCACAGACTCGTACCAAGAACGGCTTAAGGAGCC
GATAAAGGCTACGGCCAAGGATATACCTGTGCCGATGATGGCGCGCCTGCAAAAAAAATCGTACGATCAG
ATAACAGGTGCTCAGACCATCGGCCCTGGGATCAACAATATGTCACAGATCTCAAAGTCGCTTCCCAATC
AGGACGGAACGCCTGGCTCTCCAGGTGCAGATTCACCAGATGGCAACGGCAAATCCGGCGGCGGTGTAGG
TGGTAGCGATGTTGGTGCTGCTGGTGCTGCTGGTGCTTCTGGTGCTACATCTGTACCCTTTGTGCTAATG
GTGCGCGGCCACAAGGGCGGAAAGCAGCAATTTAAGTCATTTGTGGCACCATCCGACTCGCACTTGGCCA
CCAACCTAAAGCGGCAGGAGCAGATGATACGCGAGGAGAAGGAGAAGGTCAAGCGCCTTACGCTTAACAT
AACTGAGCGCATTGAGGAGGAGGACTACCAGGAGTCGTTGATGCCGCCGCAGCATCGAAGCTTCACCCAG
AGCTACTACCAGAAGCCCAATAAGCACAAGTTCAAGCACCAAAAGGGTGCGCCCGATGCGGACCTCATAT
TTCACGGCGGCCGCTCGAGTCTAGAGGGCCCGCGGTTCGAAGGTAAGCCTATCCCTAACCCTCTCCTCGG
TCTCGATTCTACGCGTACCGGTCATCATCACCATCACCATTGAGTTTAAACCCGCTGATCAGCCTCGACT
GTGCCTTCTAAGGCCTGAGCTCGCTGATCAGCCTCGATCGAGGATCCAGACATGATAAGATACATTGATG
AGTTTGGACAAACCACAACTAGAATGCAGTGAAAAAAATGCTTTATTTGTGAAATTTGTGATGCTATTGC
TTTATTTGTAACCATTATAAGCTGCAATAAACAAGTTAACAACAACAATTGCATTCATTTTATGTTTCAG
GTTCAGGGGGAGGTGTGGGAGGTTTTTTAAAGCAAGTAAAACCTCTACAAATGTGGTATGGCTGATTATG
ATCAGTCGACCGATGCCCTTGAGAGCCTTCAACCCAGTCAGCTCCTTCCGGTGGGCGCGGGGCATGACTA
TCGTCGCCGCACTTATGACTGTCTTCTTTATCATGCAACTCGTAGGACAGGTGCCGGCAGCGCTCTGGGT
CATTTTCGGCGAGGACCGCTTTCGCTGGAGCGCGACGATGATCGGCCTGTCGCTTGCGGTATTCGGAATC
TTGCACGCCCTCGCTCAAGCCTTCGTCACTGGTCCCGCCACCAAACGTTTCGGCGAGAAGCAGGCCATTA
TCGCCGGCATGGCGGCCGACGCGCTGGGCTACGTCTTGCTGGCGTTCGCGACGCGAGGCTGGATGGCCTT
CCCCATTATGATTCTTCTCGCTTCCGGCGGCATCGGGATGCCCGCGTTGCAGGCCATGCTGTCCAGGCAG
GTAGATGACGACCATCAGGGACAGCTTCAAGGATCGCTCGCGGCTCTTACCAGCCAGCAAAAGGCCAGGA
ACCGTAAAAAGGCCGCGTTGCTGGCGTTTTTCCATAGGCTCCGCCCCCCTGACGAGCATCACAAAAATCG
ACGCTCAAGTCAGAGGTGGCGAAACCCGACAGGACTATAAAGATACCAGGCGTTTCCCCCTGGAAGCTCC
CTCGTGCGCTCTCCTGTTCCGACCCTGCCGCTTACCGGATACCTGTCCGCCTTTCTCCCTTCGGGAAGCG
TGGCGCTTTCTCAATGCTCACGCTGTAGGTATCTCAGTTCGGTGTAGGTCGTTCGCTCCAAGCTGGGCTG
TGTGCACGAACCCCCCGTTCAGCCCGACCGCTGCGCCTTATCCGGTAACTATCGTCTTGAGTCCAACCCG
GTAAGACACGACTTATCGCCACTGGCAGCAGCCACTGGTAACAGGATTAGCAGAGCGAGGTATGTAGGCG
GTGCTACAGAGTTCTTGAAGTGGTGGCCTAACTACGGCTACACTAGAAGGACAGTATTTGGTATCTGCGC
TCTGCTGAAGCCAGTTACCTTCGGAAAAAGAGTTGGTAGCTCTTGATCCGGCAAACAAACCACCGCTGGT
AGCGGTGGTTTTTTTGTTTGCAAGCAGCAGATTACGCGCAGAAAAAAAGGATCTCAAGAAGATCCTTTGA
TCTTTTCTACGGGGTCTGACGCTCAGTGGAACGAAAACTCACGTTAAGGGATTTTGGTCATGAGATTATC
AAAAAGGATCTTCACCTAGATCCTTTTAAATTAAAAATGAAGTTTTAAATCAATCTAAAGTATATATGAG
TAAACTTGGTCTGACAGTTACCAATGCTTAATCAGTGAGGCACCTATCTCAGCGATCTGTCTATTTCGTT
CATCCATAGTTGCCTGACTCCCCGTCGTGTAGATAACTACGATACGGGAGGGCTTACCATCTGGCCCCAG
TGCTGCAATGATACCGCGAGACCCACGCTCACCGGCTCCAGATTTATCAGCAATAAACCAGCCAGCCGGA
AGGGCCGAGCGCAGAAGTGGTCCTGCAACTTTATCCGCCTCCATCCAGTCTATTAATTGTTGCCGGGAAG
CTAGAGTAAGTAGTTCGCCAGTTAATAGTTTGCGCAACGTTGTTGCCATTGCTGCAGGCATCGTGGTGTC
ACGCTCGTCGTTTGGTATGGCTTCATTCAGCTCCGGTTCCCAACGATCAAGGCGAGTTACATGATCCCCC
ATGTTGTGCAAAAAAGCGGTTAGCTCCTTCGGTCCTCCGATCGTTGTCAGAAGTAAGTTGGCCGCAGTGT
TATCACTCATGGTTATGGCAGCACTGCATAATTCTCTTACTGTCATGCCATCCGTAAGATGCTTTTCTGT
GACTGGTGAGTACTCAACCAAGTCATTCTGAGAATAGTGTATGCGGCGACCGAGTTGCTCTTGCCCGGCG
TCAACACGGGATAATACCGCGCCACATAGCAGAACTTTAAAAGTGCTCATCATTGGAAAACGTTCTTCGG
GGCGAAAACTCTCAAGGATCTTACCGCTGTTGAGATCCAGTTCGATGTAACCCACTCGTGCACCCAACTG
ATCTTCAGCATCTTTTACTTTCACCAGCGTTTCTGGGTGAGCAAAAACAGGAAGGCAAAATGCCGCAAAA
AAGGGAATAAGGGCGACACGGAAATGTTGAATACTCATACTCTTCCTTTTTCAATATTATTGAAGCATTT
ATCAGGGTTATTGTCTCATGAGCGGATACATATTTGAATGTATTTAGAAAAATAAACAAATAGGGGTTCC
GCGCACATTTCCCCGAAAAGTGCCACCTGACGTCTAAGAAACCATTATTATCATGACATTAACCTATAAA
AATAGGCGTATCACGAGGCCCTTTCGT
Features (pLannotate 1.2.2; 10 found; start..end, strand, type, name):
     56..2568    +  promoter       Ac5 promoter: Drosophila melanogaster actin 5C promoter
   2588..2653    +  CDS            N (fragment): REGN_LAMBD - Experimental evidence at protein level: Swiss-Prot protein existence level 1. Plays a role as a transcriptional antitermination factor that allows the virus to initiate its lytic phase. Activates expression of the delayed viral early genes by modifying host RNA polymerase (RNAP) into a form that is resistant to termination signals. This antitermination function requires the host NusA protein which serves to stabilize the interaction between antitermination protein N and host RNA polymerase. From Escherichia phage lambda (Bacteriophage lambda).
   2678..2704    +  CDS            3xHA (fragment): three tandem HA epitope tags
   6482..6523    +  CDS            V5 tag: epitope tag from simian virus 5
   6623..6757    -  polyA_signal   SV40 poly(A) signal: SV40 polyadenylation signal
   6780..6864    -  CDS            large T antigen (fragment): large T antigen from SV40 (simian virus 40)
   6865..7335    +  CDS            TcR (fragment): tetracycline efflux protein; tet; confers resistance to tetracycline
   7379..7967    -  rep_origin     ori: high-copy-number ColE1/pMB1/pBR322/pUC origin of replication
   8138..8998    -  CDS            AmpR: β-lactamase; bla; confers resistance to ampicillin, carbenicillin, and related antibiotics
   8999..9103    -  promoter       AmpR promoter: bla
