[The description below was written by a language model from this plasmid's Addgene catalogue record and pLannotate feature annotations shown in this document.]
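Description:
pAc5.1B-lambdaN-HA-DmUPF2-siRNAres-V5His6_E is a 9.2 kb insect expression plasmid for producing a tagged form of Drosophila melanogaster UPF2, a nonsense-mediated mRNA decay factor, in cultured fly cells. The catalogue lists the backbone as unknown, although the name points to a pAc5.1B-type vector. This fits the annotated features: a Drosophila actin 5C (Ac5) promoter for strong constitutive transcription, an SV40 polyadenylation signal downstream of the cassette, a ColE1/pUC-type origin, and an ampicillin resistance gene with its bla promoter for propagation in E. coli. Short fragments annotated as tetracycline resistance and SV40 large T antigen appear to be non-functional backbone remnants. The record lists the plasmid as low copy even though the origin is annotated as a high-copy type.

The open reading frame begins with a short fragment of the bacteriophage lambda N protein, the peptide that binds boxB RNA hairpins, followed by an HA epitope. The unannotated span between the HA and V5 features presumably holds the UPF2 coding sequence. The name indicates a C-terminal V5-His6 tag, though only the V5 tag was detected by annotation. The lambdaN fusion allows the protein to be tethered to a reporter mRNA carrying boxB sites, so that the effect of recruiting UPF2 on transcript stability or translation can be tested, while the epitope tags support detection and pull-down.

Relative to the reference transcript, the insert carries ten silent mutations and three amino acid changes (L1022P, V1097L and N1213S). The "siRNAres" designation suggests that silent changes make the transgene resistant to RNAi directed against endogenous Upf2, as needed for knockdown-and-rescue experiments, but the record does not state which changes were deliberate. The depositor sequence may be theoretical rather than fully verified.
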