Addgene plasmid #146169: pAc5.1B-lambdaN-HA-DmUPF2-siRNAres-V5His6_E
Purpose: Insect Expression of DmUPF2-siRNAres
Depositing lab: Elisa Izaurralde. Depositing organization: Max Planck Institute for Developmental Biology.
Backbone
  Vector backbone: Unknown
  Vector type: Insect Expression
Growth in bacteria
  Bacterial resistance: Ampicillin, 100 μg/mL
  Growth temperature: 37°C
  Growth strain: DH5alpha
  Copy number: Low Copy
Gene/Insert
  Gene/Insert name: DmUPF2-siRNAres
  Species: D. melanogaster (fly)
  Mutation: 10 silent and 3 non silent mutations: L1022P, V1097L and N1213S compared to the sequence given by NCBI:NM_132206.2
  Entrez Gene: Upf2 (a.k.a. Dmel_CG2253, CG2253, Dmel\CG2253, UPF2, smg-3, upf2)
  Cloning method: Unknown
Terms and licenses: Academic/Nonprofit Terms; Industry Terms: Not Available to Industry
Depositor comments: Plasmids from this collection were made available to the research community and donated after the lab closed. Please note that the sequence provided by the depositing laboratory may be theoretical/predicted or based on Sanger sequencing results. There may be discrepancies between sequencing results obtained by Addgene and the depositor sequence. If an Addgene verified sequence is not available, please contact before placing your order to request that our lab fully sequence the plasmid.
How to cite: pAc5.1B-lambdaN-HA-DmUPF2-siRNAres-V5His6_E was a gift from Elisa Izaurralde (Addgene plasmid # 146169 ; http://n2t.net/addgene:146169 ; RRID:Addgene_146169)
